>Addgene plasmid #183310 | CROP_C9_Puro_MET | addgene full sequence | sequence record 362648 | Addgene NGS Result
ATGTTGTGTGGAATTGTGAGCGGATAACAATTTCACACAGGAAACAGCTATGACCATGATTACGCCAAGC
GCGCAATTAACCCTCACTAAAGGGAACAAAAGCTGGAGCTGCAAGCTTAATGTAGTCTTATGCAATACTC
TTGTAGTCTTGCAACATGGTAACGATGAGTTAGCAACATGCCTTACAAGGAGAGAAAAAGCACCGTGCAT
GCCGATTGGTGGAAGTAAGGTGGTACGATCGTGCCTTATTAGGAAGGCAACAGACGGGTCTGACATGGAT
TGGACGAACCACTGAATTGCCGCATTGCAGAGATATTGTATTTAAGTGCCTAGCTCGATACATAAACGGG
TCTCTCTGGTTAGACCAGATCTGAGCCTGGGAGCTCTCTGGCTAACTAGGGAACCCACTGCTTAAGCCTC
AATAAAGCTTGCCTTGAGTGCTTCAAGTAGTGTGTGCCCGTCTGTTGTGTGACTCTGGTAACTAGAGATC
CCTCAGACCCTTTTAGTCAGTGTGGAAAATCTCTAGCAGTGGCGCCCGAACAGGGACTTGAAAGCGAAAG
GGAAACCAGAGGAGCTCTCTCGACGCAGGACTCGGCTTGCTGAAGCGCGCACGGCAAGAGGCGAGGGGCG
GCGACTGGTGAGTACGCCAAAAATTTTGACTAGCGGAGGCTAGAAGGAGAGAGATGGGTGCGAGAGCGTC
AGTATTAAGCGGGGGAGAATTAGATCGCGATGGGAAAAAATTCGGTTAAGGCCAGGGGGAAAGAAAAAAT
ATAAATTAAAACATATAGTATGGGCAAGCAGGGAGCTAGAACGATTCGCAGTTAATCCTGGCCTGTTAGA
AACATCAGAAGGCTGTAGACAAATACTGGGACAGCTACAACCATCCCTTCAGACAGGATCAGAAGAACTT
AGATCATTATATAATACAGTAGCAACCCTCTATTGTGTGCATCAAAGGATAGAGATAAAAGACACCAAGG
AAGCTTTAGACAAGATAGAGGAAGAGCAAAACAAAAGTAAGACCACCGCACAGCAAGCGGCCGCTGATCT
TCAGACCTGGAGGAGGAGATATGAGGGACAATTGGAGAAGTGAATTATATAAATATAAAGTAGTAAAAAT
TGAACCATTAGGAGTAGCACCCACCAAGGCAAAGAGAAGAGTGGTGCAGAGAGAAAAAAGAGCAGTGGGA
ATAGGAGCTTTGTTCCTTGGGTTCTTGGGAGCAGCAGGAAGCACTATGGGCGCAGCGTCAATGACGCTGA
CGGTACAGGCCAGACAATTATTGTCTGGTATAGTGCAGCAGCAGAACAATTTGCTGAGGGCTATTGAGGC
GCAACAGCATCTGTTGCAACTCACAGTCTGGGGCATCAAGCAGCTCCAGGCAAGAATCCTGGCTGTGGAA
AGATACCTAAAGGATCAACAGCTCCTGGGGATTTGGGGTTGCTCTGGAAAACTCATTTGCACCACTGCTG
TGCCTTGGAATGCTAGTTGGAGTAATAAATCTCTGGAACAGATTTGGAATCACACGACCTGGATGGAGTG
GGACAGAGAAATTAACAATTACACAAGCTTAATACACTCCTTAATTGAAGAATCGCAAAACCAGCAAGAA
AAGAATGAACAAGAATTATTGGAATTAGATAAATGGGCAAGTTTGTGGAATTGGTTTAACATAACAAATT
GGCTGTGGTATATAAAATTATTCATAATGATAGTAGGAGGCTTGGTAGGTTTAAGAATAGTTTTTGCTGT
ACTTTCTATAGTGAATAGAGTTAGGCAGGGATATTCACCATTATCGTTTCAGAATCTTGAGACAAATGGC
AGTATTCATCCACAATTTTAAAAGAAAAGGGGGGATTGGGGGGTACAGTGCAGGGGAAAGAATAGTAGAC
ATAATAGCAACAGACATACAAACTAAAGAATTACAAAAACAAATTACAAAAATTCAAAATTTTCGGGTTT
ATTACAGGGACAGCAGAGATCCACTTTGGCGCCGGCTCGAGGGGGCCCGGGTGCAAAGATGGATAAAGTT
TTAAACAGAGAGGAATCTTTGCAGCTAATGGACCTTCTAGGTCTTGAAAGGAGTGGGAATTGGCTCCGTA
GGTCTTGAAAGGAGTGGGAATTGGCTCCGGTGCCCGTCAGTGGGCAGAGCGCACATCGCCCACAGTCCCC
GAGAAGTTGGGGGGAGGGGTCGGCAATTGATCCGGTGCCTAGAGAAGGTGGCGCGGGGTAAACTGGGAAA
GTGATGTCGTGTACTGGCTCCGCCTTTTTCCCGAGGGTGGGGGAGAACCGTATATAAGTGCAGTAGTCGC
CGTGAACGTTCTTTTTCGCAACGGGTTTGCCGCCAGAACACAGGACCGGTTCTAGAGCGCTGCCACCATG
GACAAGAAGTACAGCATCGGCCTGGACATCGGCACCAACTCTGTGGGCTGGGCCGTGATCACCGACGAGT
ACAAGGTGCCCAGCAAGAAATTCAAGGTGCTGGGCAACACCGACCGGCACAGCATCAAGAAGAACCTGAT
CGGAGCCCTGCTGTTCGACAGCGGCGAAACAGCCGAGGCCACCCGGCTGAAGAGAACCGCCAGAAGAAGA
TACACCAGACGGAAGAACCGGATCTGCTATCTGCAAGAGATCTTCAGCAACGAGATGGCCAAGGTGGACG
ACAGCTTCTTCCACAGACTGGAAGAGTCCTTCCTGGTGGAAGAGGATAAGAAGCACGAGCGGCACCCCAT
CTTCGGCAACATCGTGGACGAGGTGGCCTACCACGAGAAGTACCCCACCATCTACCACCTGAGAAAGAAA
CTGGTGGACAGCACCGACAAGGCCGACCTGCGGCTGATCTATCTGGCCCTGGCCCACATGATCAAGTTCC
GGGGCCACTTCCTGATCGAGGGCGACCTGAACCCCGACAACAGCGACGTGGACAAGCTGTTCATCCAGCT
GGTGCAGACCTACAACCAGCTGTTCGAGGAAAACCCCATCAACGCCAGCGGCGTGGACGCCAAGGCCATC
CTGTCTGCCAGACTGAGCAAGAGCAGACGGCTGGAAAATCTGATCGCCCAGCTGCCCGGCGAGAAGAAGA
ATGGCCTGTTCGGAAACCTGATTGCCCTGAGCCTGGGCCTGACCCCCAACTTCAAGAGCAACTTCGACCT
GGCCGAGGATGCCAAACTGCAGCTGAGCAAGGACACCTACGACGACGACCTGGACAACCTGCTGGCCCAG
ATCGGCGACCAGTACGCCGACCTGTTTCTGGCCGCCAAGAACCTGTCCGACGCCATCCTGCTGAGCGACA
TCCTGAGAGTGAACACCGAGATCACCAAGGCCCCCCTGAGCGCCTCTATGATCAAGAGATACGACGAGCA
CCACCAGGACCTGACCCTGCTGAAAGCTCTCGTGCGGCAGCAGCTGCCTGAGAAGTACAAAGAGATTTTC
TTCGACCAGAGCAAGAACGGCTACGCCGGCTACATTGACGGCGGAGCCAGCCAGGAAGAGTTCTACAAGT
TCATCAAGCCCATCCTGGAAAAGATGGACGGCACCGAGGAACTGCTCGTGAAGCTGAACAGAGAGGACCT
GCTGCGGAAGCAGCGGACCTTCGACAACGGCAGCATCCCCCACCAGATCCACCTGGGAGAGCTGCACGCC
ATTCTGCGGCGGCAGGAAGATTTTTACCCATTCCTGAAGGACAACCGGGAAAAGATCGAGAAGATCCTGA
CCTTCCGCATCCCCTACTACGTGGGCCCTCTGGCCAGGGGAAACAGCAGATTCGCCTGGATGACCAGAAA
GAGCGAGGAAACCATCACCCCCTGGAACTTCGAGGAAGTGGTGGACAAGGGCGCTTCCGCCCAGAGCTTC
ATCGAGCGGATGACCAACTTCGATAAGAACCTGCCCAACGAGAAGGTGCTGCCCAAGCACAGCCTGCTGT
ACGAGTACTTCACCGTGTATAACGAGCTGACCAAAGTGAAATACGTGACCGAGGGAATGAGAAAGCCCGC
CTTCCTGAGCGGCGAGCAGAAAAAGGCCATCGTGGACCTGCTGTTCAAGACCAACCGGAAAGTGACCGTG
AAGCAGCTGAAAGAGGACTACTTCAAGAAAATCGAGTGCTTCGACTCCGTGGAAATCTCCGGCGTGGAAG
ATCGGTTCAACGCCTCCCTGGGCACATACCACGATCTGCTGAAAATTATCAAGGACAAGGACTTCCTGGA
CAATGAGGAAAACGAGGACATTCTGGAAGATATCGTGCTGACCCTGACACTGTTTGAGGACAGAGAGATG
ATCGAGGAACGGCTGAAAACCTATGCCCACCTGTTCGACGACAAAGTGATGAAGCAGCTGAAGCGGCGGA
GATACACCGGCTGGGGCAGGCTGAGCCGGAAGCTGATCAACGGCATCCGGGACAAGCAGTCCGGCAAGAC
AATCCTGGATTTCCTGAAGTCCGACGGCTTCGCCAACAGAAACTTCATGCAGCTGATCCACGACGACAGC
CTGACCTTTAAAGAGGACATCCAGAAAGCCCAGGTGTCCGGCCAGGGCGATAGCCTGCACGAGCACATTG
CCAATCTGGCCGGCAGCCCCGCCATTAAGAAGGGCATCCTGCAGACAGTGAAGGTGGTGGACGAGCTCGT
GAAAGTGATGGGCCGGCACAAGCCCGAGAACATCGTGATCGAAATGGCCAGAGAGAACCAGACCACCCAG
AAGGGACAGAAGAACAGCCGCGAGAGAATGAAGCGGATCGAAGAGGGCATCAAAGAGCTGGGCAGCCAGA
TCCTGAAAGAACACCCCGTGGAAAACACCCAGCTGCAGAACGAGAAGCTGTACCTGTACTACCTGCAGAA
TGGGCGGGATATGTACGTGGACCAGGAACTGGACATCAACCGGCTGTCCGACTACGATGTGGACCATATC
GTGCCTCAGAGCTTTCTGAAGGACGACTCCATCGACAACAAGGTGCTGACCAGAAGCGACAAGAACCGGG
GCAAGAGCGACAACGTGCCCTCCGAAGAGGTCGTGAAGAAGATGAAGAACTACTGGCGGCAGCTGCTGAA
CGCCAAGCTGATTACCCAGAGAAAGTTCGACAATCTGACCAAGGCCGAGAGAGGCGGCCTGAGCGAACTG
GATAAGGCCGGCTTCATCAAGAGACAGCTGGTGGAAACCCGGCAGATCACAAAGCACGTGGCACAGATCC
TGGACTCCCGGATGAACACTAAGTACGACGAGAATGACAAGCTGATCCGGGAAGTGAAAGTGATCACCCT
GAAGTCCAAGCTGGTGTCCGATTTCCGGAAGGATTTCCAGTTTTACAAAGTGCGCGAGATCAACAACTAC
CACCACGCCCACGACGCCTACCTGAACGCCGTCGTGGGAACCGCCCTGATCAAAAAGTACCCTAAGCTGG
AAAGCGAGTTCGTGTACGGCGACTACAAGGTGTACGACGTGCGGAAGATGATCGCCAAGAGCGAGCAGGA
AATCGGCAAGGCTACCGCCAAGTACTTCTTCTACAGCAACATCATGAACTTTTTCAAGACCGAGATTACC
CTGGCCAACGGCGAGATCCGGAAGCGGCCTCTGATCGAGACAAACGGCGAAACCGGGGAGATCGTGTGGG
ATAAGGGCCGGGATTTTGCCACCGTGCGGAAAGTGCTGAGCATGCCCCAAGTGAATATCGTGAAAAAGAC
CGAGGTGCAGACAGGCGGCTTCAGCAAAGAGTCTATCCTGCCCAAGAGGAACAGCGATAAGCTGATCGCC
AGAAAGAAGGACTGGGACCCTAAGAAGTACGGCGGCTTCGACAGCCCCACCGTGGCCTATTCTGTGCTGG
TGGTGGCCAAAGTGGAAAAGGGCAAGTCCAAGAAACTGAAGAGTGTGAAAGAGCTGCTGGGGATCACCAT
CATGGAAAGAAGCAGCTTCGAGAAGAATCCCATCGACTTTCTGGAAGCCAAGGGCTACAAAGAAGTGAAA
AAGGACCTGATCATCAAGCTGCCTAAGTACTCCCTGTTCGAGCTGGAAAACGGCCGGAAGAGAATGCTGG
CCTCTGCCGGCGAACTGCAGAAGGGAAACGAACTGGCCCTGCCCTCCAAATATGTGAACTTCCTGTACCT
GGCCAGCCACTATGAGAAGCTGAAGGGCTCCCCCGAGGATAATGAGCAGAAACAGCTGTTTGTGGAACAG
CACAAGCACTACCTGGACGAGATCATCGAGCAGATCAGCGAGTTCTCCAAGAGAGTGATCCTGGCCGACG
CTAATCTGGACAAAGTGCTGTCCGCCTACAACAAGCACCGGGATAAGCCCATCAGAGAGCAGGCCGAGAA
TATCATCCACCTGTTTACCCTGACCAATCTGGGAGCCCCTGCCGCCTTCAAGTACTTTGACACCACCATC
GACCGGAAGAGGTACACCAGCACCAAAGAGGTGCTGGACGCCACCCTGATCCACCAGAGCATCACCGGCC
TGTACGAGACACGGATCGACCTGTCTCAGCTGGGAGGCGACAAGCGACCTGCCGCCACAAAGAAGGCTGG
ACAGGCTAAGAAGAAGAAAGATTACAAAGACGATGACGATAAGGGATCCGGCGCAACAAACTTCTCTCTG
CTGAAACAAGCCGGAGATGTCGAAGAGAATCCTGGACCGATGACCGAGTACAAGCCCACGGTGCGCCTCG
CCACCCGCGACGACGTCCCCAGGGCCGTACGCACCCTCGCCGCCGCGTTCGCCGACTACCCCGCCACGCG
CCACACCGTCGATCCGGACCGCCACATCGAGCGGGTCACCGAGCTGCAAGAACTCTTCCTCACGCGCGTC
GGGCTCGACATCGGCAAGGTGTGGGTCGCGGACGACGGCGCCGCCGTGGCGGTCTGGACCACGCCGGAGA
GCGTCGAAGCGGGGGCGGTGTTCGCCGAGATCGGCCCGCGCATGGCCGAGTTGAGCGGTTCCCGGCTGGC
CGCGCAGCAACAGATGGAAGGCCTCCTGGCGCCGCACCGGCCCAAGGAGCCCGCGTGGTTCCTGGCCACC
GTCGGAGTCTCGCCCGACCACCAGGGCAAGGGTCTGGGCAGCGCCGTCGTGCTCCCCGGAGTGGAGGCGG
CCGAGCGCGCCGGGGTGCCCGCCTTCCTGGAGACCTCCGCGCCCCGCAACCTCCCCTTCTACGAGCGGCT
CGGCTTCACCGTCACCGCCGACGTCGAGGTGCCCGAAGGACCGCGCACCTGGTGCATGACCCGCAAGCCC
GGTGCCTGAACGCGTTAAGTCGACAATCAACCTCTGGATTACAAAATTTGTGAAAGATTGACTGGTATTC
TTAACTATGTTGCTCCTTTTACGCTATGTGGATACGCTGCTTTAATGCCTTTGTATCATGCTATTGCTTC
CCGTATGGCTTTCATTTTCTCCTCCTTGTATAAATCCTGGTTGCTGTCTCTTTATGAGGAGTTGTGGCCC
GTTGTCAGGCAACGTGGCGTGGTGTGCACTGTGTTTGCTGACGCAACCCCCACTGGTTGGGGCATTGCCA
CCACCTGTCAGCTCCTTTCCGGGACTTTCGCTTTCCCCCTCCCTATTGCCACGGCGGAACTCATCGCCGC
CTGCCTTGCCCGCTGCTGGACAGGGGCTCGGCTGTTGGGCACTGACAATTCCGTGGTGTTGTCGGGGAAA
TCATCGTCCTTTCCTTGGCTGCTCGCCTGTGTTGCCACCTGGATTCTGCGCGGGACGTCCTTCTGCTACG
TCCCTTCGGCCCTCAATCCAGCGGACCTTCCTTCCCGCGGCCTGCTGCCGGCTCTGCGGCCTCTTCCGCG
TCTTCGCCTTCGCCCTCAGACGAGTCGGATCTCCCTTTGGGCCGCCTCCCCGCGTCGACTTTAAGACCAA
TGACTTACAAGGCAGCTGTAGATCTTAGCCACTTTTTAAAAGAAAAGGGGGGACTGGAAGGGCTAATTCA
CTCCCAACGAAGACAAGATTTCACCATTATCGTTTCAGACCCACCTCCCAACCCCGAGGGGACCCAGAGA
GGGCCTATTTCCCATGATTCCTTCATATTTGCATATACGATACAAGGCTGTTAGAGAGATAATTAGAATT
AATTTGACTGTAAACACAAAGATATTAGTACAAAATACGTGACGTAGAAAGTAATAATTTCTTGGGTAGT
TTGCAGTTTTAAAATTATGTTTTAAAATGGACTATCATATGCTTACCGTAACTTGAAAGTATTTCGATTT
CTTGGCTGTATATATCTTGTGGAAAGGATGAAACACCGGCTAATCTTGGGACATCAGAGTTTTAGAGCTA
GAAATAGCAAGTTAAAATAAGGCTAGTCCGTTATCAACTTGAAAAAGTGGCACCGAGTCGGTGCTTTTTT
AAGCTTGGCGTAACTAGATCTTGAGACACTGCTTTTTGCTTGTACTGGGTCTCTCTGGTTAGACCAGATC
TGAGCCTGGGAGCTCTCTGGCTAACTAGGGAACCCACTGCTTAAGCCTCAATAAAGCTTGCCTTGAGTGC
TTCAAGTAGTGTGTGCCCGTCTGTTGTGTGACTCTGGTAACTAGAGATCCCTCAGACCCTTTTAGTCAGT
GTGGAAAATCTCTAGCAGTACGTATAGTAGTTCATGTCATCTTATTATTCAGTATTTATAACTTGCAAAG
AAATGAATATCAGAGAGTGAGAGGAACTTGTTTATTGCAGCTTATAATGGTTACAAATAAAGCAATAGCA
TCACAAATTTCACAAATAAAGCATTTTTTTCACTGCATTCTAGTTGTGGTTTGTCCAAACTCATCAATGT
ATCTTATCATGTCTGGCTCTAGCTATCCCGCCCCTAACTCCGCCCATCCCGCCCCTAACTCCGCCCAGTT
CCGCCCATTCTCCGCCCCATGGCTGACTAATTTTTTTTATTTATGCAGAGGCCGAGGCCGCCTCGGCCTC
TGAGCTATTCCAGAAGTAGTGAGGAGGCTTTTTTGGAGGCCTAGGGACGTACCCAATTCGCCCTATAGTG
AGTCGTATTACGCGCGCTCACTGGCCGTCGTTTTACAACGTCGTGACTGGGAAAACCCTGGCGTTACCCA
ACTTAATCGCCTTGCAGCACATCCCCCTTTCGCCAGCTGGCGTAATAGCGAAGAGGCCCGCACCGATCGC
CCTTCCCAACAGTTGCGCAGCCTGAATGGCGAATGGG
[124 nt withheld, positions 9138-9261]
C
[91 nt withheld, positions 9263-9353]
A
[49 nt withheld, positions 9355-9403]
CCTTTGACGTTGGAGTCCACGTTCTTT
[37 nt withheld, positions 9431-9467]
ACCCTATCTCGGTCTATTCTTTTGATTTATAAGGGATTTTGCCGATTTCGGCCTATTGGTTAAAAAATGA
GCTGATTTAACAAAAATTTAACGCGAATTTTAACAAAATATTAACGCTTACAATTTAGGTGGCACTTTTC
GGGGAAATGTGCGCGGAACCCCTATTTGTTTATTTTTCTAAATACATTCAAATATGTATCCGCTCATGAG
ACAATAACCCTGATAAATGCTTCAATAATATTGAAAAAGGAAGAGTATGAGTATTCAACATTTCCGTGTC
GCCCTTATTCCCTTTTTTGCGGCATTTTGCCTTCCTGTTTTTGCTCACCCAGAAACGCTGGTGAAAGTAA
AAGATGCTGAAGATCAGTTGGGTGCACGAGTGGGTTACATCGAACTGGATCTCAACAGCGGTAAGATCCT
TGAGAGTTTTCGCCCCGAAGAACGTTTTCCAATGATGAGCACTTTTAAAGTTCTGCTATGTGGCGCGGTA
TTATCCCGTATTGACGCCGGGCAAGAGCAACTCGGTCGCCGCATACACTATTCTCAGAATGACTTGGTTG
AGTACTCACCAGTCACAGAAAAGCATCTTACGGATGGCATGACAGTAAGAGAATTATGCAGTGCTGCCAT
AACCATGAGTGATAACACTGCGGCCAACTTACTTCTGACAACGATCGGAGGACCGAAGGAGCTAACCGCT
TTTTTGCACAACATGGGGGATCATGTAACTCGCCTTGATCGTTGGGAACCGGAGCTGAATGAAGCCATAC
CAAACGACGAGCGTGACACCACGATGCCTGTAGCAATGGCAACAACGTTGCGCAAACTATTAACTGGCGA
ACTACTTACTCTAGCTTCCCGGCAACAATTAATAGACTGGATGGAGGCGGATAAAGTTGCAGGACCACTT
CTGCGCTCGGCCCTTCCGGCTGGCTGGTTTATTGCTGATAAATCTGGAGCCGGTGAGCGTGGGTCTCGCG
GTATCATTGCAGCACTGGGGCCAGATGGTAAGCCCTCCCGTATCGTAGTTATCTACACGACGGGGAGTCA
GGCAACTATGGATGAACGAAATAGACAGATCGCTGAGATAGGTGCCTCACTGATTAAGCATTGGTAACTG
TCAGACCAAGTTTACTCATATATACTTTAGATTGATTTAAAACTTCATTTTTAATTTAAAAGGATCTAGG
TGAAGATCCTTTTTGATAATCTCATGACCAAAATCCCTTAACGTGAGTTTTCGTTCCACTGAGCGTCAGA
CCCCGTAGAAAAGATCAAAGGATCTTCTTGAGATCCTTTTTTTCTGCGCGTAATCTGCTGCTTGCAAACA
AAAAAACCACCGCTACCAGCGGTGGTTTGTTTGCCGGATCAAGAGCTACCAACTCTTTTTCCGAAGGTAA
CTGGCTTCAGCAGAGCGCAGATACCAAATACTGTTCTTCTAGTGTAGCCGTAGTTAGGCCACCACTTCAA
GAACTCTGTAGCACCGCCTACATACCTCGCTCTGCTAATCCTGTTACCAGTGGCTGCTGCCAGTGGCGAT
AAGTCGTGTCTTACCGGGTTGGACTCAAGACGATAGTTACCGGATAAGGCGCAGCGGTCGGGCTGAACGG
GGGGTTCGTGCACACAGCCCAGCTTGGAGCGAACGACCTACACCGAACTGAGATACCTACAGCGTGAGCT
ATGAGAAAGCGCCACGCTTCCCGAAGGGAGAAAGGCGGACAGGTATCCGGTAAGCGGCAGGGTCGGAACA
GGAGAGCGCACGAGGGAGCTTCCAGGGGGAAACGCCTGGTATCTTTATAGTCCTGTCGGGTTTCGCCACC
TCTGACTTGAGCGTCGATTTTTGTGATGCTCGTCAGGGGGGCGGAGCCTATGGAAAAACGCCAGCAACGC
GGCCTTTTTACGGTTCCTGGCCTTTTGCTGGCCTTTTGCTCACATGTTCTTTCCTGCGTTATCCCCTGAT
TCTGTGGATAACCGTATTACCGCCTTTGAGTGAGCTGATACCGCTCGCCGCAGCCGAACGACCGAGCGCA
GCGAGTCAGTGAGCGAGGAAGCGGAAGAGCGCCCAATACGCAAACCGCCTCTCCCCGCGCGTTGGCCGAT
TCATTAATGCAGCTGGCACGACAGGTTTCCCGACTGGAAAGCGGGCAGTGAGCGCAACGCAATTAATGTG
AGTTAGCTCACTCATTAGGCACCCCAGGCTTTACACTTTATGCTTCCGGCTCGT
Features (pLannotate 1.2.2; 30 found; start..end, strand, type, name):
     10..32      +  protein_bind   lac operator (fragment): The lac repressor binds to the lac operator to inhibit transcription in E. coli. This inhibition can be relieved by adding lactose or isopropyl-β-D-thiogalactopyranoside (IPTG). lac repressor encoded by lacI
     75..93      +  promoter       T3 promoter: promoter for bacteriophage T3 RNA polymerase
    121..347     +  promoter       RSV promoter: Rous sarcoma virus enhancer/promoter
    348..528     +  LTR            5' LTR (truncated): truncated 5' long terminal repeat (LTR) from HIV-1
    575..700     +  misc_feature   HIV-1 Ψ: packaging signal of human immunodeficiency virus type 1
    684..1047    +  CDS            HIV-1 gag (fragment): gag protein from human immunodeficiency virus 1; gag
   1193..1426    +  misc_feature   RRE: The Rev response element (RRE) of HIV-1 allows for Rev-dependent mRNA export from the nucleus to the cytoplasm.
   1836..1953    +  misc_feature   cPPT/CTS: central polypurine tract and central termination sequence of HIV-1
   2019..2085    +  CDS            small t antigen (fragment): SV40 (simian virus 40) small t antigen
   2099..2116    +  CDS            small t antigen (fragment): SV40 (simian virus 40) small t antigen
   2142..2353    +  promoter       EF-1α core promoter: core promoter for human elongation factor EF-1α
   2378..6481    +  CDS            Cas9: Cas9 (Csn1) endonuclease from the Streptococcus pyogenes Type II CRISPR/Cas system generates RNA-guided double strand breaks in DNA
   6620..7219    +  CDS            PuroR (fragment): puromycin N-acetyltransferase; pac from Streptomyces; confers resistance to puromycin
   7235..7823    +  misc_feature   WPRE: woodchuck hepatitis virus posttranscriptional regulatory element
   7819..7929    +  CDS            nef (fragment): NEF_HV1LA - Experimental evidence at protein level: Swiss-Prot protein existence level 1. Extracellular Nef protein targets CD4(+) T-lymphocytes for apoptosis by interacting with CXCR4 surface receptors. From Human immunodeficiency virus type 1 group M subtype B (isolate Lai) (HIV-1).
   7949..7975    +  CDS            Rev (fragment): human immunodeficiency virus 1 (HIV-1) Rev protein; rev; enhances nuclear export of unspliced and incompletely spliced viral mRNAs
   7979..8218    +  promoter       U6 promoter: RNA polymerase III promoter for human U6 snRNA
   8249..8324    +  misc_RNA       gRNA scaffold: guide RNA scaffold for the Streptococcus pyogenes CRISPR/Cas9 system
   8377..8557    +  LTR            5' LTR (truncated): truncated 5' long terminal repeat (LTR) from HIV-1
   8635..8756    +  polyA_signal   SV40 poly(A) signal: SV40 polyadenylation signal
   8796..8931    +  rep_origin     SV40 ori: SV40 origin of replication
   8952..8970    -  promoter       T7 promoter: promoter for bacteriophage T7 RNA polymerase
   8978..9133    +  CDS            lacZα (fragment): LacZα fragment of β-galactosidase; lacZ fragment
   9138..9566    +  rep_origin     f1 ori (sequence partly withheld): f1 bacteriophage origin of replication; arrow indicates direction of (+) strand synthesis
   9619..9723    +  promoter       AmpR promoter: bla
   9724..10584   +  CDS            AmpR: β-lactamase; bla; confers resistance to ampicillin, carbenicillin, and related antibiotics
  10755..11343   +  rep_origin     ori: high-copy-number ColE1/pMB1/pBR322/pUC origin of replication
  11526..11618   +  CDS            lacI (fragment): lac repressor; lacI; The lac repressor binds to the lac operator to inhibit transcription in E. coli. This inhibition can be relieved by adding lactose or isopropyl-β-D-thiogalactopyranoside (IPTG).
  11631..11652   +  protein_bind   CAP binding site: CAP binding activates transcription in the presence of cAMP. E. coli catabolite activator protein
  11667..6       +  promoter       lac promoter (across the origin): promoter for the E. coli lac operon
