[The description below was written by a language model from this plasmid's Addgene catalogue record and pLannotate feature annotations shown in this document.]
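Description:
CROP_C9_Puro_MET is an all-in-one lentiviral CRISPR knockout plasmid of about 11.7 kb, built on the CROPseq backbone and carrying a single guide RNA directed against the MET gene. It is propagated in E. coli as a high-copy plasmid through a ColE1/pUC-type origin and selected with ampicillin via the β-lactamase gene. An f1 origin, an SV40 origin and remnants of a lac/lacZα cloning region are also annotated in the backbone. The viral portion has a third-generation layout: an RSV promoter drives a truncated HIV-1 5' LTR, followed by the Ψ packaging signal with a gag fragment, the Rev response element for Rev-dependent nuclear export of the genomic RNA, and the cPPT/CTS, which aids nuclear import of the reverse-transcribed genome.

Within the transfer cassette, an EF-1α core promoter drives Streptococcus pyogenes Cas9, followed by a puromycin N-acetyltransferase coding sequence. The element linking the two reading frames is not annotated, so the record does not show how they are co-expressed. A WPRE downstream enhances transcript stability and expression. In keeping with the CROPseq design, the human U6 promoter and gRNA scaffold lie after the WPRE, just upstream of the annotated R-U5 portion of the 3' LTR, a placement that in this design leads to the guide cassette being copied to the 5' end of the provirus during reverse transcription. It also places the guide within the Pol II transcript, which is what allows CROPseq guides to be read out in transcriptome data. An SV40 polyadenylation signal follows the 3' LTR.

The plasmid delivers Cas9, the MET guide and puromycin selection in one virus. According to the associated publication title, it was used in screening for cancer vulnerabilities in perfusable ex vivo cultures.
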