Addgene plasmid #183310: CROP_C9_Puro_MET
Purpose: All-in-One CRISPRko system with a guide RNA that targets MET gene
Depositing lab: Prashant Mali. Depositing organization: University of California, San Diego (UCSD). Publication: Integrated genome and tissue engineering enables screening of cancer vulnerabilities in physiologically relevant perfusable ex vivo cultures. Hu M, Lei XY, Larson JD, McAlonis M, Ford K, McDonald D, Mach K, Rusert JM, Wechsler-Reya RJ, Mali P. Biomaterials. 2022 Jan;280:121276. doi: 10.1016/j.biomaterials.2021.121276. Epub 2021 Dec 2. PubMed 34890975.
Backbone
  Vector backbone: CROPseq
  Vector type: Lentiviral
Growth in bacteria
  Bacterial resistance: Ampicillin, 100 μg/mL
  Growth temperature: 37°C
  Growth strain: NEB Stable
  Copy number: High Copy
Gene/Insert
  Gene/Insert name: MET
  gRNA/shRNA sequence: GCTAATCTTGGGACATCAGA
  Species: Synthetic
  Cloning method: Gibson Cloning
Terms and licenses: Academic/Nonprofit Terms; Industry Terms: Not Available to Industry
How to cite: CROP_C9_Puro_MET was a gift from Prashant Mali (Addgene plasmid # 183310 ; http://n2t.net/addgene:183310 ; RRID:Addgene_183310)
